>Addgene plasmid #173785 | pE_Cre_lambdaCos | addgene full sequence | sequence record 342369 | Addgene NGS Result
TGCACCCAACTGATCTTCAGCATCTTTTACTTTCACCAGCGTTTCTGGGTGAGCAAAAACAGGAAGGCAA
AATGCCGCAAAAAAGGGAATAAGGGCGACACGGAAATGTTGAATACTCATACTCTTCCTTTTTCAATATT
ATTGAAGCATTTATCAGGGTTATTGTCTCATGAGCGGATACATATTTGAATGTATTTAGAAAAATAAACA
AATAGGGGTTCCGCGCACATTTCCCCGAAAAGTGCCACCTGCTTATCGTGTTTGACATGGTGTTTAGATC
TCAATAGTATTTAGTTTAGATGTAGATTGTTTAGTGCTTGATGTACTAAGGAGGTTTATGTCCAATTTAC
TGACCGTACACCAAAATTTGCCTGCATTACCGGTCGATGCAACGAGTGATGAGGTTCGCAAGAACCTGAT
GGACATGTTCAGGGATCGCCAGGCGTTTTCTGAGCATACCTGGAAAATGCTTCTGTCCGTTTGCCGGTCG
TGGGCGGCATGGTGCAAGTTGAATAACCGGAAATGGTTTCCCGCAGAACCTGAAGATGTTCGCGATTATC
TTCTATATCTTCAGGCGCGCGGTCTGGCAGTAAAAACTATCCAGCAACATTTGGGCCAGCTAAACATGCT
TCATCGTCGGTACGGGCTGCCACGACCAAGTGACAGCAATGCTGTTTCACTGGTTATGCGGCGGATCCGA
AAAGAAAACGTTGATGCCGGTGAACGTGCAAAACAGGCTCTAGCGTTCGAACGCACTGATTTCGACCAGG
TTCGTTCACTCATGGAAAATAGCGATCGCTGCCAGGATATACGTAATCTGGCATTTCTGGGGATTGCTTA
TAACACCCTGTTACGTATAGCCGAAATTGCCAGGATCAGGGTTAAAGATATCTCACGTACTGACGGTGGG
AGAATGTTAATCCATATTGGCAGAACGAAAACGCTGGTTAGCACCGCAGGTGTAGAGAAGGCACTTAGCC
TGGGGGTAACTAAACTGGTCGAGCGATGGATTTCCGTCTCTGGTGTAGCTGATGATCCGAATAACTACCT
GTTTTGCCGGGTCAGAAAAAATGGTGTTGCAGCGCCATCTGCCACCAGCCAGCTATCAACTCGCGCCCTG
GAAGGGATTTTTGAAGCAACTCATCGATTGATTTACGGCGCTAAGGATGACTATGGTCAGAGATACCTGG
CCTGGTCTGGACACAGTGCCCGTGTCGGAGCCGCGCGAGATATGGCCCGCGCTGGAGTTTCAATACCGGA
GATCATGCAAGCTGGTGGCTGGACCAATGTAAATATTGTCATGAACTATATCCGTAACCTGGATAGTGAA
ACAGGGGCAATGGTGCGCCTGCTGGAAGATGGCGATTAGTAACCATGGGTCCTCCACGCACGTTGTGATA
TGTAGATGATAATCATTATCACTTTACGGGTCCTTTCCGGTGATCCGACAGGTTACGGGGCGGCGACCTC
GCGGGTTTTCGCTATTTATGAAAATTTTCCGGTTTAAGGCGTTTCCGTTCTTCTTCGTCATAACTTAATG
TTTTTATTTAAAATACCCTCTGAAAAGAAAGGAAACGACAGGTGCTGAAAGCGAGGCTTTTTGGGGGTAT
GGACAGTTTTCCCTTTGATATGTAACGGTGAACAGTTGTTCTACTTTTGTTTGTTAGTCTTGATGCTTCA
CTGATAGATACAAGAGCCATAAGAACCTCAGATCCTTCCGTATTTAGCCAGTATGTTCTCTAGTGTGGTT
CGTTGTTTTTGCGTGAGCCATGAGAACGAACCATTGAGATCATACTTACTTTGCATGTCACTCAAAAATT
TTGCCTCAAAACTGGTGAGCTGAATTTTTGCAGTTAAAGCATCGTGTAGTGTTTTTCTTAGTCCGTTATG
TAGGTAGGAATCTGATGTAATGGTTGTTGGTATTTTGTCACCATTCATTTTTATCTGGTTGTTCTCAAGT
TCGGTTACGAGATCCATTTGTCTATCTAGTTCAACTTGGAAAATCAACGTATCAGTCGGGCGGCCTCGCT
TATCAACCACCAATTTCATATTGCTGTAAGTGTTTAAATCTTTACTTATTGGTTTCAAAACCCATTGGTT
AAGCCTTTTAAACTCATGGTAGTTATTTTCAAGCATTAACATGAACTTAAATTCATCAAGGCTAATCTCT
ATATTTGCCTTGTGAGTTTTCTTTTGTGTTAGTTCTTTTAATAACCACTCATAAATCCTCATAGAGTATT
TGTTTTCAAAAGACTTAACATGTTCCAGATTATATTTTATGAATTTTTTTAACTGGAAAAGATAAGGCAA
TATCTCTTCACTAAAAACTAATTCTAATTTTTCGCTTGAGAACTTGGCATAGTTTGTCCACTGGAAAATC
TCAAAGCCTTTAACCAAAGGATTCCTGATTTCCACAGTTCTCGTCATCAGCTCTCTGGTTGCTTTAGCTA
ATACACCATAAGCATTTTCCCTACTGATGTTCATCATCTGAACGTATTGGTTATAAGTGAACGATACCGT
CCGTTCTTTCCTTGTAGGGTTTTCAATCGTGGGGTTGAGTAGTGCCACACAGCATAAAATTAGCTTGGTT
TCATGCTCCGTTAAGTCATAGCGACTAATCGCTAGTTCATTTGCTTTGAAAACAACTAATTCAGACATAC
ATCTCAATTGGTCTAGGTGATTTTAATCACTATACCAATTGAGATGGGCTAGTCAATGATAATTACTAGT
CCTTTTCCTTTGAGTTGTGGGTATCTGTAAATTCTGCTAGACCTTTGCTGGAAAACTTGTAAATTCTGCT
AGACCCTCTGTAAATTCCGCTAGACCTTTGTGTGTTTTTTTTGTTTATATTCAAGTGGTTATAATTTATA
GAATAAAGAAAGAATAAAAAAAGATAAAAAGAATAGATCCCAGCCCTGTGTATAACTCACTACTTTAGTC
AGTTCCGCAGTATTACAAAAGGATGTCGCAAACGCTGTTTGCTCCTCTACAAAACAGACCTTAAAACCCT
AAAGGCTTAAGTAGCACCCTCGCAAGCTCGGTTGCGGCCGCAATCGGGCAAATCGCTGAATATTCCTTTT
GTCTCCGACCATCAGGCACCTGAGTCGCTGTCTTTTTCGTGACATTCAGTTCGCTGCGCTCACGGCTCTG
GCAGTGAATGGGGGTAAATGGCACTACAGGCGCCTTTTATGGATTCATGCAAGGAAACTACCCATAATAC
AAGAAAAGCCCGTCACGGGCTTCTCAGGGCGTTTTATGGCGGGTCTGCTATGTGGTGCTATCTGACTTTT
TGCTGTTCAGCAGTTCCTGCCCTCTGATTTTCCAGTCTGACCACTTCGGATTATCCCGTGACAGGTCATT
CAGACTGGCTAATGCACCCAGTAAGGCAGCGGTATCATCAACGGGGTCTGACGCTCAGTGGAACGAAAAC
TCACGTTAAGGGATTTTGGTCATGAGATTATCAAAAAGGATCTTCACCTAGATCCTTTTAAATTAAAAAT
GAAGTTTTAAATCAATCTAAAGTATATATGAGTAAACTTGGTCTGACAGTTACCAATGCTTAATCAGTGA
GGCACCTATCTCAGCGATCTGTCTATTTCGTTCATCCATAGTTGCCTGACTCCCCGTCGTGTAGATAACT
ACGATACGGGAGGGCTTACCATCTGGCCCCAGTGCTGCAATGATACCGCGAGACCCACGCTCACCGGCTC
CAGATTTATCAGCAATAAACCAGCCAGCCGGAAGGGCCGAGCGCAGAAGTGGTCCTGCAACTTTATCCGC
CTCCATCCAGTCTATTAATTGTTGCCGGGAAGCTAGAGTAAGTAGTTCGCCAGTTAATAGTTTGCGCAAC
GTTGTTGCCATTGCTACAGGCATCGTGGTGTCACGCTCGTCGTTTGGTATGGCTTCATTCAGCTCCGGTT
CCCAACGATCAAGGCGAGTTACATGATCCCCCATGTTGTGCAAAAAAGCGGTTAGCTCCTTCGGTCCTCC
GATCGTTGTCAGAAGTAAGTTGGCCGCAGTGTTATCACTCATGGTTATGGCAGCACTGCATAATTCTCTT
ACTGTCATGCCATCCGTAAGATGCTTTTCTGTGACTGGTGAGTACTCAACCAAGTCATTCTGAGAATAGT
GTATGCGGCGACCGAGTTGCTCTTGCCCGGCGTCAATACGGGATAATACCGCGCCACATAGCAGAACTTT
AAAAGTGCTCATCATTGGAAAACGTTCTTCGGGGCGAAAACTCTCAAGGATCTTACCGCTGTTGAGATCC
AGTTCGATGTAACCCACTCG
Features (pLannotate 1.2.2; 6 found; start..end, strand, type, name):
    121..225     -  promoter       AmpR promoter: bla
    338..1369    +  CDS            Cre: site-specific recombinase Cre is a site-specific recombinase from bacteriophage P1. Recombination occurs at loxP sequences.
   1381..1604    -  misc_feature   cos (fragment): lambda cos site; allows packaging into phage lambda particles
   1708..2658    -  CDS            Rep101(Ts): temperature-sensitive version of the RepA protein needed for replication with the pSC101 origin (Armstrong et al., 1984); rep101 encoding an A56V mutation
   2706..2928    -  rep_origin     pSC101 ori: low-copy replication origin that requires the Rep101 protein
   3550..120     -  CDS            AmpR (across the origin): β-lactamase; bla; confers resistance to ampicillin, carbenicillin, and related antibiotics
