[The description below was written by a language model from this plasmid's Addgene catalogue record and pLannotate feature annotations shown in this document.]
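Description:
pE_Cre_lambdaCos is a small (about 4.3 kb), low-copy E. coli helper plasmid built on the pE-FLP backbone and used in the pIT5 genome-integration toolkit to excise the antibiotic resistance cassette from pIT5 integrants. It replicates from the pSC101 origin, which depends on the plasmid-encoded Rep101 protein. Here this is the temperature-sensitive A56V variant, so the plasmid is maintained at 30°C, and a replicon of this type can generally be lost from cells at higher temperature once it has done its job. Selection is by ampicillin, through a β-lactamase gene driven by its own bla promoter.

The payload is the bacteriophage P1 site-specific recombinase Cre, which catalyses recombination between loxP sites and so deletes DNA flanked by directly repeated sites, in this case the marker left behind after integration. The Cre coding sequence carries two substitutions, S102Y and S279Y, which the depositor reports do not affect plasmid function. The feature table does not annotate a promoter for Cre, so the record does not state how its expression is driven.

Downstream of Cre lies a fragment of the lambda cos site, the signal recognised for packaging DNA into lambda phage particles. This lets the plasmid be packaged as a cosmid in the CY2120 packaging strain, which is also the listed growth strain, and then delivered to target cells by lambda infection. The depositor describes this as a rapid and efficient delivery route. Marker removal, together with the plasmid's temperature-sensitive replication, fits the repeated rounds of genome integration for which the pIT5 series was designed.
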