Addgene plasmid #173785: pE_Cre_lambdaCos
Purpose: The pE_Cre_lambdaCos plasmid is used to remove the antibiotic resistance cassette from pIT5 integrants.
Depositing lab: Keith Shearwin. Depositing organization: Adelaide University. Publication: The pIT5 Plasmid Series, an Improved Toolkit for Repeated Genome Integration in E. coli. Hao N, Chen Q, Dodd IB, Shearwin KE. ACS Synth Biol. 2021 Jun 30. doi: 10.1021/acssynbio.1c00215. PubMed 34190535.
Backbone
  Vector backbone: pE-FLP
  Vector type: Cre/Lox, Synthetic Biology
Growth in bacteria
  Bacterial resistance: Ampicillin, 100 μg/mL
  Growth temperature: 30°C
  Growth strain: CY2120
  Copy number: Low Copy
Gene/Insert
  Gene/Insert name: Cre
  Species: Other
  Mutation: S102Y and S279Y- please see depositor comments
  Cloning method: Gibson Cloning
Terms and licenses: Academic/Nonprofit Terms; Industry Terms: Not Available to Industry
Depositor comments: Depositor confirms the S102Y and S279Y in Cre does not affect plasmid function. The pE_Cre_lambdaCos plasmid can be packaged in lambda phages using the CY2120 cosmid packaging strain [Cronan 2013]. Lambda infection provides a rapid and efficient way to deliver the pE_Cre_lambdaCos plasmid. Please note that this plasmid may require a unique bacterial strain, so make sure to confirm that you can also obtain the appropriate growth strain. Please contact us or contact our distributors if you have any questions.
How to cite: pE_Cre_lambdaCos was a gift from Keith Shearwin (Addgene plasmid # 173785 ; http://n2t.net/addgene:173785 ; RRID:Addgene_173785)
